>Addgene plasmid #70698 | pLV-tetO-Tpbpa | addgene partial sequence | sequence record 129915 | LNCX 5'-AGCTCGTTTAGTGAACCGTCAGATC-3'
CTCCATAGAAGACACCGGGACCGATCCAGCCTCCGCGGCCCCGAATTCCGGGATCTCCAAGGACCTCTGA
AGAGCTGAACCACTGGAGTGCCCAGCACAGCTTTGGACATCACAGGTACTTGAGACATGACTCCTACAAT
CTTCCTAGTCATCCTATGCCTGGGAGTGGCCTCAGCTGCTATAGTCCCTGAAGCGCAGTTGGATGCTGAA
CTGCAAGAGCAGAAGGATAAAGAAGTTCTCATAAAAGCAGTGTGGAGTAAGTTTATGAAGACTAACAAAC
TTCACAGTAGCGAAAATGACCAGGAGACGGAAGGCTCCAACATAGAAATGAGTGCCTCCGGTCAGCTAAC
TGATGAAGAACTCATGAAAATAATGACTACTGTTTTACACCCAATGTTTGAAGAGGAGGAAAACAAACCA
CAGCCAGTTGTTGATGACCCTGAATTTGAGGATTACACAGAGAGTGGCGATGGGTTTTTTGTACCAAATC
AGCCACAGTAACATGGACAGCAGTATGAAGTTAGGCAACGAGCGAAACAGCCACTGTGCCATTGTCTAAG
AAATCTCTGCCCCAACATATGAACTGCCTGATGGTGAAAAAGAAGATCTGAACTGGGGCAAGGGCAAGCA
AAAACAGCAGGGACTTCCCCAATTCAGTATCCCCTGACAAGTGGGATCCTGCACTCAAGTCCCTTAAATA
TATACTATGATATGAAATCCAAAACATGTTCACACTAATAAAACCTTACCATTACCTTA
