>Addgene plasmid #70698 | pLV-tetO-Tpbpa | depositor partial sequence | sequence record 129916 | pLV-tetO-Tpbpa sequence 740 bps
GGACGATCCAGCCTCCGCGGCCCCGAATTCCGGGATCTCCAAGGACCTCTGAAGAGCTGAACCACTGGAG
TGCCCAGCACAGCTTTGGACATCACAGGTACTTGAGACATGACTCCTACAATCTTCCTAGTCATCCTATG
CCTGGGAGTGGCCTCAGCTGCTATAGTCCCTGAAGCGCAGTTGGATGCTGAACTGCAAGAGCAGAAGGAT
AAAGAAGTTCTCATAAAAGCAGTGTGGAGTAAGTTTATGAAGACTAACAAACTTCACAGTAGCGAAAATG
ACCAGGAGACGGAAGGCTCCAACATAGAAATGAGTGCCTCCGGTCAGCTAACTGATGAAGAACTCATGAA
AATAATGACTACTGTTTTACACCCAATGTTTGAAGAGGAGGAAAACAAACCACAGCCAGTTGTTGATGAC
CCTGAATTTGAGGATTACACAGAGAGTGGCGATGGGTTTTTTGTACCAAATCAGCCACAGTAACATGGAC
AGCAGTATGAAGTTAGGCAACGAGCGAAACAGCCACTGTGCCATTGTCTAAGAAATCTCTGCCCCAACAT
ATGAACTGCCTGATGGTGAAAAAGAAGATCTGAACTGGGGCAAGGGCAAGCAAAAACAGCAGGGACTTCC
CCAATTCAGTATCCCCTGACAAGTGGGATCCTGCACTCAAGTCCCTTAAATATATACTATGATATGAAAT
CCAAAACATGTTCACACTAATAAAACCTTACCATTACCTT
