[The description below was written by a language model from this plasmid's Addgene catalogue record.]
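Description:
pLV-tetO-Tpbpa is a lentiviral mammalian expression plasmid of about 8.4 kb, built on the pLV-tetO backbone, for tetracycline/doxycycline-dependent expression of murine trophoblast specific protein alpha (Tpbpa, also known as 4311, Tb1 or Tpbp). It is maintained in bacteria as a high-copy plasmid under ampicillin selection. The recorded growth strain is a recombination-deficient host of the kind commonly chosen to keep the repeated long terminal repeats of lentiviral vectors stable. No mammalian selection marker or reporter is listed in the record.

The insert is a roughly 720 bp mouse cDNA fragment comprising the Tpbpa coding sequence together with parts of its 5' and 3' untranslated regions. It was placed into the single EcoRI site of the backbone, which was itself obtained by excising the Oct4 cDNA from the parental pLV-tetO-Oct4 vector. Because the same enzyme flanks both ends and both sites are retained, the cloning was non-directional, so orientation had to be confirmed. Transcription is driven by a tetO promoter, meaning tet operator repeats that are normally coupled to a minimal promoter. This promoter is essentially silent unless a tetracycline-controlled transactivator such as rtTA is supplied separately and doxycycline is added. The names of the sequencing primers suggest a CMV-derived minimal promoter upstream of the insert and a WPRE downstream, which would enhance transcript stability and expression, but no feature table is provided to confirm these or the other viral elements.

After packaging into lentiviral particles, the construct allows stable integration and inducible Tpbpa expression in target cells. It was deposited in connection with work on the direct conversion of mouse fibroblasts into trophoblast stem cells.
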