Addgene plasmid #70698: pLV-tetO-Tpbpa
Purpose: Lentiviral plasmid for tetracycline/doxycycline dependent expression of murine Tpbpa
Depositing lab: Hubert Schorle. Depositing organization: Universitaetsklinikum Bonn. Publication: Direct Induction of Trophoblast Stem Cells from Murine Fibroblasts. Kubaczka C, Senner CE, Cierlitza M, Arauzo-Bravo MJ, Kuckenberg P, Peitz M, Hemberger M, Schorle H. Cell Stem Cell. 2015 Sep 22. pii: S1934-5909(15)00360-4. doi: 10.1016/j.stem.2015.08.005. PubMed 26412560.
Backbone
  Vector backbone: pLV-tetO
  Backbone manufacturer: Hochedlinger Lab (Stadtfeld et al Cell Stem Cell. 2008 Mar 6. 2(3):230-40.)
  Total vector size (bp): 8370
  Vector type: Mammalian Expression, Lentiviral
Growth in bacteria
  Bacterial resistance: Ampicillin, 100 μg/mL
  Growth temperature: 37°C
  Growth strain: NEB Stable
  Copy number: High Copy
Gene/Insert
  Gene/Insert name: Trophoblast specific protein alpha (alt names: Tpbpa; 4311, clone 4311, Tb1, Tb-1, Tpbp)
  Species: M. musculus (mouse)
  Insert size (bp): 722
  GenBank ID: NM_009411
  Entrez Gene: Tpbpa (a.k.a. AV033951, Tb-1, Tb1, Tpbp, b2b1247Clo)
  Promoter: tetO
  Cloning method: Restriction Enzyme; 5′ cloning site EcoRI (not destroyed); 3′ cloning site EcoRI (not destroyed)
  Sequencing primers: 5′ CMV-Promoter F: ACGCCATCCACGCTGTTTTGACCT; 3′ WPRE-R: CATAGCGTAAAAGGAGCAACA
Terms and licenses: Academic/Nonprofit Terms; Industry Terms: Not Available to Industry
Depositor comments: The coding sequence for murine Tpbpa (together with parts of the 5' and 3' UTR) was inserted into the EcoRI site of the pLV-tetO vector (pLV-tetO vector backbone was obtained through EcoRI mediated excision of Oct4 cDNA from pLV-tetO-Oct4 (Stadtfeld et al., 2008, Addgene Plasmid #19766), kindly provided by K. Hochedlinger (Harvard University)
How to cite: pLV-tetO-Tpbpa was a gift from Hubert Schorle (Addgene plasmid # 70698 ; http://n2t.net/addgene:70698 ; RRID:Addgene_70698)
